Addgene plasmid #165902: pG418R-MCS-QF-MiniWhite
Purpose: G418 resistant QF driver vector with Mini-white CDS eye marker. Contains an enhancer grammar GB20 entry point for custom enhancers. Standard cut-and-paste cloning can also be used. Vector uses Purple-White bacteria colony screening for identification of correct cloning
Depositing lab: Koen Venken. Depositing organization: Baylor College of Medicine. Publication: Multiplexed drug-based selection and counterselection genetic manipulations in Drosophila. Matinyan N, Karkhanis MS, Gonzalez Y, Jain A, Saltzman A, Malovannaya A, Sarrion-Perdigones A, Dierick HA, Venken KJT. Cell Rep. 2021 Sep 14;36(11):109700. doi: 10.1016/j.celrep.2021.109700. PubMed 34525356.
Backbone
  Vector backbone: pColE1_AlphaOmega
  Backbone size w/o insert (bp): 2520
  Vector type: Synthetic Biology
Growth in bacteria
  Bacterial resistance: Spectinomycin, 50 μg/mL
  Growth temperature: 37°C
  Growth strain: DH10B
  Copy number: High Copy
Gene/Insert
  Gene/Insert name: Selectable Empty Enhancer Driver
  Species: Synthetic
  Insert size (bp): 8148
  Cloning method: Restriction Enzyme; 5′ cloning site Unknown (unknown if destroyed)
Terms and licenses: Academic/Nonprofit Terms; Industry Terms: Not Available to Industry
Depositor comments: Terminal Vector
How to cite: pG418R-MCS-QF-MiniWhite was a gift from Koen Venken (Addgene plasmid # 165902 ; http://n2t.net/addgene:165902 ; RRID:Addgene_165902)
