[The description below was written by a language model from this plasmid's Addgene catalogue record and pLannotate feature annotations shown in this document.]
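Description:
pG418R-MCS-QF-MiniWhite is a Drosophila transgenesis vector built on the pColE1_AlphaOmega synthetic-biology backbone and described by its depositor as a terminal vector. It serves as an empty QF driver into which a user places an enhancer of choice. In E. coli it replicates from a high-copy ColE1/pUC-type origin and is selected with spectinomycin through the aadA gene. An f1 origin is also annotated. Short annotated fragments of a class 1 integron promoter and a gentamicin resistance gene flank the aadA region and are probably remnants of the resistance cassette's source rather than functional parts.

The roughly 8.1 kb synthetic insert begins with a φC31 attB site, which allows integrase-mediated insertion into attP docking sites in the fly genome. Two markers report transgenic animals. A Drosophila hsp70 promoter drives the neo (nptII) gene with an HSV TK polyadenylation signal, giving G418 resistance for drug-based selection. A mini-white gene provides a visible eye-colour marker.

The enhancer entry point sits between SP6 and T7 promoter sequences. It contains a bacterial chromoprotein-type cassette (annotated as the Actinia equina protein AQ14) followed by a lambda t0 terminator and a pUC-style multiple cloning site. Replacing this cassette with an enhancer, through either the GB20 enhancer-grammar entry point or conventional restriction cloning, underlies the purple-versus-white colony screen for correct clones.

The feature table does not annotate the QF coding sequence. It presumably lies in the unannotated stretch between the T7 promoter and the SV40 poly(A) signal, though the poly(A) signal is annotated on the reverse strand. The record also does not name any basal promoter for QF. The vector is intended for building custom QF driver lines for the Q binary expression system.
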