Features (pLannotate 1.2.2; 19 found; start..end, strand, type, name):
      1..588     -  rep_origin     ori: high-copy-number ColE1/pMB1/pBR322/pUC origin of replication
    794..817     +  promoter       Pc promoter (fragment): intI1 (promoter lies within the coding sequence); class 1 integron promoter
    993..1049    +  CDS            GmR (fragment): gentamycin acetyltransferase; aacC1; confers resistance to gentamycin
   1056..1844    +  CDS            aadA: S3AD_ECOLX - Experimental evidence at protein level: Swiss-Prot protein existence level 1. Mediates bacterial resistance to the antibiotics streptomycin and spectinomycin. From Escherichia coli.
   1902..2357    +  rep_origin     f1 ori (sequence partly withheld): f1 bacteriophage origin of replication; arrow indicates direction of (+) strand synthesis
   2480..2549    +  protein_bind   attB: attB site for the φC31 integrase (Groth et al., 2000) phage φC31 integrase
   2577..3028    +  promoter       hsp70 promoter: Drosophila melanogaster hsp70Bb promoter
   3118..3909    +  CDS            neo: KKA2_KLEPN - Also known as kan, nptII. Experimental evidence at protein level: Swiss-Prot protein existence level 1. Resistance to kanamycin, neomycin, paromomycin, ribostamycin, butirosin and gentamicin B. From Klebsiella pneumoniae.
   3917..3964    +  polyA_signal   HSV TK poly(A) signal: herpes simplex virus thymidine kinase polyadenylation signal (Cole and Stacy, 1985)
   3977..3995    +  promoter       SP6 promoter: promoter for bacteriophage SP6 RNA polymerase
   3996..4038    -  rep_origin     RSF ori (fragment): Plasmids containing the RSF 1030 origin of replication can be propagated in E. coli cells that contain additional plasmids with compatible origins.
   4137..4796    +  CDS            AQ14: AQ14 is a basic (constitutively fluorescent) red fluorescent protein published in 2005, derived from Actinia equina.
   4831..4925    +  terminator     lambda t0 terminator: transcription terminator from phage lambda
   4932..4988    -  misc_feature   MCS: pUC18/19 multiple cloning site
   5004..5049    +  misc_feature   bom (fragment): basis of mobility region from pBR322
   5050..5068    -  promoter       T7 promoter: promoter for bacteriophage T7 RNA polymerase
   6339..6473    -  polyA_signal   SV40 poly(A) signal: SV40 polyadenylation signal
   6552..10563   +  gene           mini-white: white; This modified version of the white gene lacks part of the first intron.
  10571..10622   -  rep_origin     RSF ori (fragment): Plasmids containing the RSF 1030 origin of replication can be propagated in E. coli cells that contain additional plasmids with compatible origins.
>Addgene plasmid #165902 | pG418R-MCS-QF-MiniWhite | addgene full sequence | sequence record 328281 | Addgene NGS Result
TTTCCATAGGCTCCGCCCCCTGACGAGCATCACAAAAATCGACGCTCAAGTCAGAGGTGGCGAAACCCGA
CAGGACTATAAAGATACCAGGCGTTTCCCCCTGGAAGCTCCCTCGTGCGCTCTCCTGTTCCGACCCTGCC
GCTTACCGGATACCTGTCCGCCTTTCTCCCTTCGGGAAGCGTGGCGCTTTCTCATAGCTCACGCTGTAGG
TATCTCAGTTCGGTGTAGGTCGTTCGCTCCAAGCTGGGCTGTGTGCACGAACCCCCCGTTCAGCCCGACC
GCTGCGCCTTATCCGGTAACTATCGTCTTGAGTCCAACCCGGTAAGACACGACTTATCGCCACTGGCAGC
AGCCACTGGTAACAGGATTAGCAGAGCGAGGTATGTAGGCGGTGCTACAGAGTTCTTGAAGTGGTGGCCT
AACTACGGCTACACTAGAAGAACAGTATTTGGTATCTGCGCTCTGCTGAAGCCAGTTACCTTCGGAAAAA
GAGTTGGTAGCTCTTGATCCGGCAAACAAACCACCGCTGGTAGCGGTGGTTTTTTTGTTTGCAAGCAGCA
GATTACGCGCAGAAAAAAAGGATCTCAAGAAGATCCTTTGATCTTTTCTACGGGGTCTGACGCTCAGTGG
AACGAAAACTCACGTTAAGGGATTTTGGTCATGAGATTATCAAAAAGGATCTTCACCTAGATCCTTTTGT
GACCAGCCAGGACAGAAATGCCTCGACTTCGCTGCTACCCAAGGTTGCCGGGTGACGCACACCGTGGAAA
CGGATGAAGGCACGAACCCAGTGGACATAAGCCTGTTCGGTTCGTAAGCTGTAATGCAAGTAGCGTATGC
GCTCACGCAACTGGTCCAGAACCTTGACCGAACGCAGCGGTGGTAACGGCGCAGTGGCGGTTTTCATGGC
TTGTTATGACTGTTTTTTTGGGGTACAGTCTATGCCTCGGGCATCCAAGCAGCAAGCGCGTTACGCCGTG
GGTCGATGTTTGATGTTATGGAGCAGCAACGATGTTACGCAGCAGGGCAGTCGCCCTAAAACAAAGTTAA
ACATTATGAGGGAAGCGGTGATCGCCGAAGTATCGACTCAACTATCAGAGGTAGTTGGCGTCATCGAGCG
CCATCTCGAACCGACGTTGCTGGCCGTACATTTGTACGGCTCCGCAGTGGATGGCGGCCTGAAGCCACAC
AGTGATATTGATTTGCTGGTTACGGTGACCGTAAGGCTTGATGAAACAACGCGGCGAGCTTTGATCAACG
ACCTTTTGGAAACTTCGGCTTCCCCTGGAGAGAGCGAGATTCTCCGCGCTGTAGAAGTCACCATTGTTGT
GCACGACGACATCATTCCGTGGCGTTATCCAGCTAAGCGCGAACTGCAATTTGGAGAATGGCAGCGCAAT
GACATTCTTGCAGGTATCTTCGAGCCAGCCACGATCGACATTGATCTGGCTATCTTGCTGACAAAAGCAA
GAGAACATAGCGTTGCCTTGGTAGGTCCAGCGGCGGAGGAACTCTTTGATCCGGTTCCTGAACAGGATCT
ATTTGAGGCGCTAAATGAAACCTTAACGCTATGGAACTCGCCGCCCGACTGGGCTGGCGATGAGCGAAAT
GTAGTGCTTACGTTGTCCCGCATTTGGTACAGCGCAGTAACCGGCAAAATCGCGCCGAAGGATGTAGCTG
CCGACTGGGCAATGGAGCGCCTGCCGGCCCAGTATCAGCCCGTCATACTTGAAGCTAGACAGGCTTATCT
TGGACAAGAAGAAGATCGTTTGGCCTCGCGCGCAGATCAGTTGGAAGAATTTGTCCACTACGTGAAAGGC
GAGATCACCAAGGTAGTCGGCAAATAATCACTAGACCAATGTTACACATATATACTTTAGATTGATTTAA
AACTTCATGT
[125 nt withheld, positions 1901-2025]
C
[91 nt withheld, positions 2027-2117]
AGGGTGATGGTTCACGTAGTGGGCCAGCGCCCTGATAGACGGTTTTTCGCCCTTTGACGTTGGAGTCCAC
GTTCTTT
[37 nt withheld, positions 2195-2231]
ACCCTATCTCGGTCTATTCTTTTGATTTATAAGGGATTTTGCCGATTTCGGCCTATTGGTTAAAAAATGA
GCTGATTTAACAAAAATTTAACGCGAATTTTAACAAAATATTAACGCTTACAATTTTAACGGATCAGCGC
AGCTGCCCGGGTCTAGAGTCGACGCATGCCTCCTGACAGCGAGATGTCCTAATATGGACATCCTCTCCGG
ATCCCAGGGAGGAATTGGTCGACGATGTAGGTCACTGTCTCGAAGCCGCGGTGCGGGTGCCAGGGCGTGC
CCTTGGGCTCCCCGGGCGCGTACTCCACCTCACCCATCTGGTCCATCATGATGCGCTGTCAGGAGCTAGA
ATCCCAAAACAAACTGGTTATTGTGGTAGGTCATTTGTTTGGCAGAAAGAAAACTCGAGAAATTTCTCTG
GCCGTTATTCGTTATTCTCTCTTTTCTTTTTGGGTCGCTCCCTCTCTGCACTAATGCTCTCTCACTCTGT
CACACAGTAAACGGCATACTGCTCTCGTTGGTTCGAGAGAGCGCGCCTCGAATGTTCGCGAAAAGAGCGC
CGGAGTATAAATAGAGGCGCTTCGTCTACGGAGCGACAATTCAATTCAAACAAGCAAAGTGAACACGTCG
CTAAGCGAAAGCTAAGCAAATAAACAAGCGCAGCTGAACAAGCTAAACAATCTGCAGTAAAGTGCAAGTT
AAAGTGAATCAATTAAAAGTAACCAGCAACCAAGTAAATCAACTGCAACTACTGAAATCTGCCAAGAAGT
AATTATTGAATACAAGAAGAGAACTCTCAATACTCGAATCCATGTGGGAGTTTATTCTTGACACAGATAT
TTATGATATAATAACTGAGTAAGCTTAACATAAGGAGGAAAACAAAATGATTGAGCAGGATGGACTGCAC
GCTGGCTCGCCAGCTGCCTGGGTGGAGCGTCTGTTCGGCTACGATTGGGCCCAGCAGACCATCGGCTGCT
CCGATGCTGCCGTGTTCCGTCTGTCGGCCCAGGGACGCCCCGTGCTGTTCGTCAAGACCGACCTGAGTGG
AGCCCTGAACGAGCTCCAGGATGAGGCAGCTCGTCTGAGCTGGCTGGCCACAACAGGAGTGCCGTGTGCT
GCCGTGCTGGATGTGGTGACCGAAGCTGGACGCGATTGGCTGCTGCTGGGCGAGGTGCCAGGCCAGGACC
TGCTGTCCAGCCATCTGGCCCCAGCCGAGAAGGTGTCCATTATGGCCGATGCTATGCGTCGCCTGCACAC
CCTGGACCCAGCCACCTGCCCCTTTGACCACCAGGCCAAGCACCGTATTGAGCGTGCCCGAACCCGTATG
GAGGCTGGACTGGTGGACCAGGATGACCTGGATGAGGAGCACCAGGGCCTGGCTCCAGCCGAGCTGTTTG
CCCGTCTGAAGGCCCGTATGCCCGATGGCGAGGACCTGGTGGTGACCCACGGCGACGCCTGCCTGCCCAA
CATTATGGTGGAGAACGGACGCTTCAGTGGCTTCATTGATTGTGGACGCCTGGGCGTGGCCGACCGTTAC
CAGGATATCGCCCTGGCCACCCGAGATATCGCCGAGGAGCTGGGAGGCGAGTGGGCCGACCGATTCCTGG
TGCTCTACGGCATTGCAGCCCCAGATAGCCAGCGTATTGCCTTCTACCGTCTGCTGGACGAGTTCTTCTA
AGCTTGGCAATAAAAAGACAGAATAAAACGCACGGGTGTTGGGTCGTTTGTTCCGCTGTCAGGAGATTTA
GGTGACACTATAGACTTCCGCTTCCTCGCTCACTGACTCGCTGCGCTCGGTCGTTCGGCTGTCGGGAGAG
AGACCAATCCATGTGGGAGTTTATTCTTGACACAGATATTTATGATATAATAACTGAGTAAGCTTAACAT
AAGGAGGAAAACAAAATGGCGAGCTTGGTTAAGAAAGATATGTGTGTTAAGATGACGATGGAAGGTACTG
TGAACGGTTATCACTTTAAGTGCGTTGGCGAGGGTGAAGGCAAGCCGTTCGAGGGCACGCAGAACATGCG
CATTCGTGTCACCGAGGGCGGTCCGCTGCCTTTTGCATTCGACATCCTGGCCCCGTGCTGTATGTACGGC
TCTAAGACCTTCATTAAACACGTGAGCGGTATCCCGGATTACTTTAAAGAGTCCTTTCCAGAGGGCTTCA
CTTGGGAACGTACCCAGATTTTTGAGGACGGTGGTGTTCTGACCGCGCACCAAGACACCAGCCTGGAAGG
TAATTGCCTGATCTATAAAGTGAAGGTTCTGGGTACCAATTTCCCGGCGAATGGTCCGGTGATGCAAAAG
AAAACCGCGGGTTGGGAGCCGTGCGTCGAGATGCTGTATCCGCGTGACGGCGTCTTGTGTGGTCAGAGCT
TGATGGCGCTGAAGTGCACCGATGGCAATCATCTGACCAGCCACCTGCGCACGACGTATCGTAGCCGTAA
ACCGAGCAACGCCGTTAACATGCCGGAGTTCCATTTTGGTGACCATCGCATCGAAATCCTGAAAGCTGAG
CAGGGCAAATTCTACGAACAATACGAATCGGCTGTCGCACGTTACAGCGATGTGCCGGAAAAAGCGACGT
AATGAGCTTGACTCCTGTTGATAGATCCAGTAATGACCTCAGAACTCCATCTGGATTTGTTCAGAACGCT
CGGTTGCCGCCGGGCGTTTTTTATTGGTGAGAATTACTTCAAGCTTGCATGCCTGCAGGTCGACTCTAGA
GGATCCCCGGGTACCGAGCTCGAATTCGGTCTCTTCCCGCTTGTGTGAAATACCGCACAGATGCGTAAGG
AGAAAATACCGCATCAGGCCTATAGTGAGTCGTATTATCCCGAGCTCGCCCGGGGATCGAGCGCAGCGGT
ATAAAAGGGCGCGGGGTGGCTGAGAGCATCAGTTGTGAATGAATGTTCGAGCCGAGCAGACGTGCCGCTG
CCTTCGTTAATATCCTTTGAATAAGCCAACTTTGAATCACAAGACGCATACCAAACCAAATGCCCCCCAA
GCGCAAGACTCTGAACGCCGCCGCTGAGGCCAACGCCCACGCTGACGGTCATGCTGATGGTAACGCTGAT
GGTCACGTCGCCAATACCGCTGCTAGCTCCAACAACGCCCGTTTCGCCGACCTGACCAATATTGATACCC
CCGGCTTGGGCCCCACCACCACCACCCTGCTGGTGGAGCCCGCCCGTTCCAAGCGTCAGCGTGTGTCCCG
CGCCTGCGACCAGTGCCGCGCCGCTCGTGAGAAGTGCGACGGAATCCAGCCAGCCTGCTTCCCCTGCGTG
TCCCAGGGCCGCTCCTGCACTTACCAGGCCTCCCCAAAAAAGCGCGGCGTGCAGACTGGATACATTCGCA
CCCTCGAGCTCGCCCTGGCCTGGATGTTCGAGAACGTGGCCCGCTCCGAGGATGCTCTGCATAACCTGTT
GGTCCGTGACGCCGGACAGGGCTCGGCCCTGCTGGTCGGCAAGGACTCGCCCGCCGCTGAGCGCCTGCAT
GCTCGTTGGGCCACCAGCCGTGTCAACAAGAGCATCACCCGCCTCCTGAGTGGCGGAGGTTCCGGTGGCG
GCAGCGGCGGGGGTTCGGGAGGTGGCTCGCGCCAGCTGGAGCTGCCACCCACTGCCACCGCCACCGCTTC
GATTATGCCACACGTCATGGAGCAGCCGCTGTCCACCTCCATCAACCCCGTCAACGATCGCTTCAACGGC
ATCCCAAACCCCACCCCCTACAACTCCGACGCCGCCCTGGACGCCATCACCCAGACCAACGACTACGGTT
CCGTCAATACCCACGGCATCTTGTCCACTTACCCCCCGCCAGCCACCCACCTCAACGAGGCCTCCGTCGC
CCTGGCTCCCGGCGGAGCTCCACCCCGTCCCCCGCCCCCCTACGTCGACTCCACCACCAACCACCCGCCC
TACCACTCCAACCTGGTGCCCATGGCTAACTTCGGATACTCCACCGTTGACTACGATGCCATGGTGGACG
ATTTGGCTTCCATCGAGTACACTGACGCCGTTGACGTCGATCCGCAGTTCATGACCAACCTGGGTTTCGT
TCCCGGCTGCAACTTCTCCGACATCAACACTTACGAGCAGTAAGCTTGATCCAGACATGATAAGATACAT
TGATGAGTTTGGACAAACCACAACTAGAATGCAGTGAAAAAAATGCTTTATTTGTGAAATTTGTGATGCT
ATTGCTTTATTTGTAACCATTATAAGCTGCAATAAACAAGTTAACAACAACAATTGCATTCATTTTATGT
TTCAGGTTCAGGGGGAGGTGTGGGAGGTTTTTTCGCTGTCAGGAGGAATTCTAGTATGTATGTAAGTTAA
TAAAACCCATTTTTGCGGAAAGTAGATAAAAAAAACATTTTTTTTTTTTACTGCACTGGATATCATTGAA
CTTATCTGATCAGTTTTAAATTTACTTCGATCCAAGGGTATTTGATGTACCAGGTTCTTTCGATTACCTC
TCACTCAAAATGACATTCCACTCAAAGTCAGCGCTGTTTGCCTCCTTCTCTGTCCACAGAAATATCGCCG
TCACTTTCGCCGCTGCGTCCGCTATCTCTTTCGCCACCGTTTGTAGCGTTACGTAGCGTCAATGTCCGCC
TTCAGTTGCATTTTGTCAGCGGTTTCGTGACGAAGCTCCAAGCGGTTTACGCCATCAATTAAACACAAAG
TGCTGTGCCAAAACTCCTCTCGCTTCTTATTTTTGTTTGTTTTTTGAGTGATTGGGGTGGTGATTGGTTT
TGGGTGGGTAAGCAGGGGAAAGTGTGAAAAATCCCGGCAATGGGCCAAGAGGATCAGGAGCTATTAATTC
GCGGAGGCAGCAAACACCCATCTGCCGAGCATCTGAACAATGTGAGTAGTACATGTGCATACATCTTAAG
TTCACTTGATCTATAGGAACTGCGATTGCAACATCAAATTGTCTGCGGCGTGAGAACTGCGACCCACAAA
AATCCCAAACCGCAATTGCACAAACAAATAGTGACACGAAACAGATTATTCTGGTAGCTGTTCTCGCTAT
ATAAGACAATTTTTGAGATCATATCATGATCAAGACATCTAAAGGCATTCATTTTCGACTATATTCTTTT
TTACAAAAAATATAACAACCAGATATTTTAAGCTGATCCTAGATGCACAAAAAATAAATAAAAGTATAAA
CCTACTTCGTAGGATACTTCGGGGTACTTTTTGTTCGGGGTTAGATGAGCATAACGCTTGTAGTTGATAT
TTGAGATCCCCTATCATTGCAGGGTGACAGCGGAGCGGCTTCGCAGAGCTGCATTAACCAGGGCTTCGGG
CAGGCCAAAAACTACGGCACGCTCCGGCCACCCAGTCCGCCGGAGGACTCCGGTTCAGGGAGCGGCCAAC
TAGCCGAGAACCTCACCTATGCCTGGCACAATATGGACATCTTTGGGGCGGTCAATCAGCCGGGCTCCGG
ATGGCGGCAGCTGGTCAACCGGACACGCGGACTATTCTGCAACGAGCGACACATACCGGCGCCCAGGAAA
CATTTGCTCAAGAACGGTGAGTTTCTATTCGCAGTCGGCTGATCTGTGTGAAATCTTAATAAAGGGTCCA
ATTACCAATTTGAAACTCAGTTTGCGGCGTGGCCTATCCGGGCGAACTTTTGGCCGTGATGGGCAGTTCC
GGTGCCGGAAAGACGACCCTGCTGAATGCCCTTGCCTTTCGATCGCCGCAGGGCATCCAAGTATCGCCAT
CCGGGATGCGACTGCTCAATGGCCAACCTGTGGACGCCAAGGAGATGCAGGCCAGGTGCGCCTATGTCCA
GCAGGATGACCTCTTTATCGGCTCCCTAACGGCCAGGGAACACCTGATTTTCCAAGCCATGGTGCGGATG
CCACGACATCTGACCTATCGGCAGCGAGTGGCCCGCGTGGATCAGGTGATCCAGGAGCTTTCGCTCAGCA
AATGTCAGCACACGATCATCGGTGTGCCCGGCAGGGTGAAAGGTCTGTCCGGCGGAGAAAGGAAGCGTCT
GGCATTCGCCTCCGAGGCTCTAACCGATCCGCCGCTTCTGATCTGCGATGAGCCCACCTCCGGACTGGAC
TCCTTTACCGCCCACAGCGTCGTCCAGGTGCTGAAGAAGCTGTCGCAGAAGGGCAAGACCGTCATCCTGA
CCATTCATCAGCCGTCTTCCGAGCTGTTTGAGCTCTTTGACAAGATCCTTCTGATGGCCGAGGGCAGGGT
AGCTTTCTTGGGCACTCCCAGCGAAGCCGTCGACTTCTTTTCCTAGTGAGTTCGATGTGTTTATTAAGGG
TATCTAGTATTACATAACATCTCAACTCCTATCCAGCGTGGGTGCCCAGTGTCCTACCAACTACAATCCG
GCGGACTTTTACGTACAGGTGTTGGCCGTTGTGCCCGGACGGGAGATCGAGTCCCGTGATCGGATCGCCA
AGATATGCGACAATTTTGCCATTAGCAAAGTAGCCCGGGATATGGAGCAGTTGTTGGCCACCAAAAATCT
GGAGAAGCCACTGGAGCAGCCGGAGAATGGGTACACCTACAAGGCCACCTGGTTCATGCAGTTCCGGGCG
GTCCTGTGGCGATCCTGGCTGTCGGTGCTCAAGGAACCACTCCTCGTAAAAGTGCGACTTATTCAGACAA
CGGTGAGTGGTTCCAGTGGAAACAAATGATATAACGCTTACAATTCTTGGAAACAAATTCGCTAGATTTT
AGATAGAATTGCCTGATTCCACACCCTTCTTAGTTTTTTTCAATGAGATGTATAGTTTATAGTTTTGCAG
AAGATAAATAAATTTCATTTAACTCGCGAATATTAATGAGATGCGAGTAACATTTTAATTTGCAGATGGT
TGCCATCTTGATTGGCCTCATCTTTTTGGGCCAACAACTCACGCAAGTGGGTGTGATGAATATCAACGGA
GCCATCTTCCTCTTCCTGACCAACATGACCTTTCAAAACGTCTTTGCCACGATAAATGTAAGTCATGTTT
AGAATACATTTGCATTTCAATAATTTACTAACTTTCTAATGAATCGATTCGATTTAGGTGTTCACCTCAG
AGCTGCCAGTTTTTATGAGGGAGGCCCGAAGTCGACTTTATCGCTGTGACACATACTTTCTGGGCAAAAC
GATTGCCGAATTGCCGCTTTTTCTCACAGTGCCACTGGTCTTCACGGCGATTGCCTATCCGATGATCGGA
CTGCGGGCCGGAGTGCTGCACTTCTTCAACTGCCTGGCGCTGGTCACTCTGGTGGCCAATGTGTCAACGT
CCTTCGGATATCTAATATCCTGCGCCAGCTCCTCGACCTCGATGGCGCTGTCTGTGGGTCCGCCGGTTAT
CATACCATTCCTGCTCTTTGGCGGCTTCTTCTTGAACTCGGGCTCGGTGCCAGTATACCTCAAATGGTTG
TCGTACCTCTCATGGTTCCGTTACGCCAACGAGGGTCTGCTGATTAACCAATGGGCGGACGTGGAGCCGG
GCGAAATTAGCTGCACATCGTCGAACACCACGTGCCCCAGTTCGGGCAAGGTCATCCTGGAGACACTTAA
CTTCTCCGCCGCCGATCTGCCGCTGGACTACGTGGGTCTGGCCATTCTCATCGTGAGCTTCCGGGTGCTC
GCATATCTGGCTCTAAGACTTCGGGCCCGACGCAAGGAGTAGCCGACATATATCCGAAATAACTGCTTGT
TTTTTTTTTTTACCATTATTACCATCGTGTTTACTGTTTATTGCCCCCTCAAAAAGCTAATGTAATTATA
TTTGTGCCAATAAAAACAAGATATGACCTATAGAATACAAGTATTTCCCCTTCGAACATCCCCACAAGTA
GACTTTGGATTTGTCTTCTAACCAAAAGACTTACACACCTGCATACCTTACATCAAAAACTCGTTTATCG
CTACATAAAACACCGGGATATATTTTTTATATACATACTTTTCAAATCGCGCGCCCTCTTCATAATTCAC
CTCCACCACACCACGTTTCGTAGTTGCTCTTTCGCTGTCTCCCACCCGCTCTCCGCAACACATTCACCTT
TTGTTCGACGACCTTGGAGCGACTGTCGTTAGTTCCGCGCGATTCGGTTCGCTCAAATGGTTCCGAGTGG
TTCATTTCGGCTCAATAGAAATTAGTAATAAATATTTGTATGTACAATTTATTTGCTCCAATATATTTGT
ATATATTTCCCTCACAGCTATATTTATTCTAATTTAATATTATGACTTTTTAAGGTAATTTTTTGTGACC
TGTTCGGAGTGATTAGCGTTACAATTTGAACTGAAAGTGACATCCAGTGTTTGTTCCTTGTGTAGATGCA
TCGCTTGACACGGTTATCCACAGAATCAGGGGATAACGCAGGAAAGAACATGTGAGCAAAAGGCCAGCAA
AAGGCCAGGAACCGTAAAAAGGCCGCGTTGCTGGCGTT
